Addgene plasmid #109913: pHH0103_GNA13_G-alpha
Purpose: Protein expression and purification of GNA13_G-alpha
Depositing lab: Sachdev Sidhu. Depositing organization: University of Toronto. Publication: Large-scale survey and database of high affinity ligands for peptide recognition modules. Teyra J, Kelil A, Jain S, Helmy M, Jajodia R, Hooda Y, Gu J, D'Cruz AA, Nicholson SE, Min J, Sudol M, Kim PM, Bader GD, Sidhu SS. Mol Syst Biol. 2020 Dec;16(12):e9310. doi: 10.15252/msb.20199310. PubMed 33438817.
Backbone
  Vector backbone: pHH0103
  Vector type: Bacterial Expression
Growth in bacteria
  Bacterial resistance: Ampicillin, 100 μg/mL
  Growth temperature: 37°C
  Growth strain: DH5alpha
  Copy number: Low Copy
Gene/Insert
  Gene/Insert name: GNA13_G-alpha
  Species: H. sapiens (human)
  Entrez Gene: GNA13 (a.k.a. G13, HG1N)
  Cloning method: Restriction Enzyme; 5′ cloning site Sfi1 (unknown if destroyed); 3′ cloning site Not1 (unknown if destroyed)
Terms and licenses: Academic/Nonprofit Terms; Industry Terms: Not Available to Industry
How to cite: pHH0103_GNA13_G-alpha was a gift from Sachdev Sidhu (Addgene plasmid # 109913 ; http://n2t.net/addgene:109913 ; RRID:Addgene_109913)
