[The description below was written by a language model from this plasmid's Addgene catalogue record and pLannotate feature annotations shown in this document.]
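Description:
pHH0103_GNA13_G-alpha is a bacterial expression plasmid built on the pHH0103 backbone for producing and purifying the G-alpha domain of human GNA13, the alpha subunit of the heterotrimeric G protein G13. In the annotated 7,854-nt sequence, transcription is driven by the strong hybrid tac promoter followed by a lac operator. The plasmid also carries its own lacI gene under the lacIq promoter, so expression is held off by lac repressor and can be induced with IPTG. The open reading frame begins with a 6xHis tag, followed by Schistosoma japonicum glutathione S-transferase and then the GNA13 coding segment of roughly 1.1 kb. This arrangement would yield a His-GST-GNA13 fusion that can be captured by either metal-chelate or glutathione affinity. The insert was placed between SfiI and NotI sites, and an fd phage terminator lies immediately downstream.

Propagation in E. coli relies on a ColE1/pBR322-type origin with the bom region, and selection is by ampicillin through the bla gene and its promoter. The catalogue lists the plasmid as low copy. The rop gene appears only as two fragments interrupted by an f1 origin, which could allow single-stranded DNA production with helper phage. Downstream of the terminator are fragments of M13 gene III, along with remnants of the tetracycline resistance gene and its promoter. These look like leftovers from a phagemid or pBR322-derived ancestor rather than functional parts of the expression cassette. The associated publication is a large-scale survey of high-affinity ligands for peptide recognition modules, which suggests the purified domain was intended as a target for ligand-binding studies, although the record states only expression and purification as the purpose.
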