Features (pLannotate 1.2.2; 21 found; start..end, strand, type, name):
      1..29      +  promoter       tac promoter: strong E. coli promoter; hybrid between the trp and lac UV5 promoters
     37..53      +  protein_bind   lac operator: The lac repressor binds to the lac operator to inhibit transcription in E. coli. This inhibition can be relieved by adding lactose or isopropyl-β-D-thiogalactopyranoside (IPTG). lac repressor encoded by lacI
    138..155     +  CDS            6xHis: 6xHis affinity tag
    171..824     +  CDS            GST26_SCHJA: Experimental evidence at protein level: Swiss-Prot protein existence level 1. GST isoenzymes appear to play a central role in the parasite detoxification system. Other functions are also suspected including a role in increasing the solubility of haematin in the parasite gut. From Schistosoma japonicum (Blood fluke).
    906..2033    +  CDS            GNA13: GNA13_HUMAN - Experimental evidence at protein level: Swiss-Prot protein existence level 1. Guanine nucleotide-binding proteins (G proteins) are involved as modulators or transducers in various transmembrane signaling systems (PubMed:15240885, PubMed:16787920, PubMed:16705036, PubMed:27084452). Activates effector molecule RhoA by binding and activating RhoGEFs (ARHGEF1/p115RhoGEF, ARHGEF11/PDZ-RhoGEF and ARHGEF12/LARG) (PubMed:15240885, PubMed:12515866). GNA13-dependent Rho signaling subsequently regulates transcription factor AP-1 (activating protein-1) (By similarity). Promotes tumor cell in
   2049..2096    +  terminator     fd terminator (sequence withheld): central terminator from bacteriophage fd (Otsuka and Kunisawa, 1982)
   2101..2313    +  CDS            M13 gene III (fragment) (sequence partly withheld): pIII; III; minor coat protein
   2328..2798    +  CDS            M13 gene III (fragment) (sequence partly withheld): pIII; III; minor coat protein
   2820..2890    +  CDS            TcR (fragment): tetracycline efflux protein; tet; confers resistance to tetracycline
   3132..3512    -  CDS            YPB1_ECOLX: Protein predicted: Swiss-Prot protein existence level 4. From Escherichia coli.
   3529..3680    +  CDS            rop (fragment): Rop protein, which maintains plasmids at low copy number; rop
   3716..4144    -  rep_origin     f1 ori (sequence partly withheld): f1 bacteriophage origin of replication; arrow indicates direction of (+) strand synthesis
   4153..4192    +  CDS            rop (fragment): Rop protein, which maintains plasmids at low copy number; rop
   4294..4434    +  misc_feature   bom: basis of mobility region from pBR322
   4620..5207    -  rep_origin     ori: high-copy-number ColE1/pMB1/pBR322/pUC origin of replication
   5378..6238    -  CDS            AmpR: β-lactamase; bla; confers resistance to ampicillin, carbenicillin, and related antibiotics
   6239..6343    -  promoter       AmpR promoter: bla
   6452..6529    +  promoter       lacIq promoter: lacI (mutant); In the lacIq allele, a single base change in the promoter boosts expression of the lacI gene about 10-fold.
   6530..7612    +  CDS            lacI: lac repressor; lacI; The lac repressor binds to the lac operator to inhibit transcription in E. coli. This inhibition can be relieved by adding lactose or isopropyl-β-D-thiogalactopyranoside (IPTG).
   7625..7646    +  protein_bind   CAP binding site: CAP binding activates transcription in the presence of cAMP. E. coli catabolite activator protein
   7665..7682    +  promoter       tet promoter (fragment): E. coli promoter for tetracycline efflux protein gene
>Addgene plasmid #109913 | pHH0103_GNA13_G-alpha | addgene full sequence | sequence record 215059 | Addgene NGS Result
TTGACAATTAATCATCGGCTCGTATAATGTGTGGAATTGTGAGCGGATAACAATTTCACACAGGAAACAG
CCAGTCCGTTTAGGTGTTTTCACGAGCACTTCACCAACAAGGACCATAGATTATGAAAATCGAAGAACAC
CATCACCATCACCATTCCAGCGGTAAGCTTATGTCCCCTATACTAGGTTATTGGAAAATTAAGGGCCTTG
TGCAACCCACTCGACTTCTTTTGGAATATCTTGAAGAAAAATATGAAGAGCATTTGTATGAGCGCGATGA
AGGTGATAAATGGCGAAACAAAAAGTTTGAATTGGGTTTGGAGTTTCCCAATCTTCCTTATTATATTGAT
GGTGATGTTAAATTAACACAGTCTATGGCCATCATACGTTATATAGCTGACAAGCACAACATGTTGGGTG
GTTGTCCAAAAGAGCGTGCAGAGATTTCAATGCTTGAAGGAGCGGTTTTGGATATTAGATACGGTGTTTC
GAGAATTGCATATAGTAAAGACTTTGAAACTCTCAAAGTTGATTTTCTTAGCAAGCTACCTGAAATGCTG
AAAATGTTCGAAGATCGTTTATGTCATAAAACATATTTAAATGGTGATCATGTAACCCATCCTGACTTCA
TGTTGTATGACGCTCTTGATGTTGTTTTATACATGGACCCAATGTGCCTGGATGCGTTCCCAAAATTAGT
TTGTTTTAAAAAACGTATTGAAGCTATCCCACAAATTGATAAGTACTTGAAATCCAGCAAGTATATAGCA
TGGCCTTTGCAGGGCTGGCAAGCCACGTTTGGTGGTGGCGACCATCCTCCAAAATCGGATCTGGAAGTTC
TGTTCCAGGGGCCCCTGTCCAGCGGTCTGGTTCCGCGTGGTTCCGGTACCGCGGCCCAGCCGGCCGCCGA
TTTCCTGCCGTCTCGTAGCGTCCTGAGTGTCTGCTTTCCGGGTTGCCTGCTGACCAGTGGCGAAGCTGAA
CAACAGCGTAAGTCCAAAGAAATTGATAAGTGCCTGTCACGCGAAAAAACCTATGTGAAGCGTCTGGTTA
AAATCCTGCTGCTGGGCGCCGGTGAATCCGGCAAGTCAACGTTTCTGAAACAGATGCGCATTATCCATGG
TCAAGATTTTGACCAGCGCGCCCGTGAAGAATTCCGTCCGACCATTTACAGCAACGTTATCAAGGGTATG
CGCGTGCTGGTTGATGCACGTGAAAAACTGCATATTCCGTGGGGCGACAACTCGAATCAGCAACACGGTG
ATAAAATGATGAGCTTTGACACCCGCGCTCCGATGGCGGCACAGGGTATGGTCGAAACGCGCGTGTTCCT
GCAGTATCTGCCGGCAATTCGTGCTCTGTGGGCGGATTCTGGCATCCAAAACGCGTACGACCGTCGCCGT
GAATTTCAGCTGGGTGAAAGTGTGAAATATTTCCTGGATAATCTGGACAAGCTGGGCGAACCGGATTACA
TTCCGTCCCAGCAAGACATCCTGCTGGCACGCCGTCCGACCAAGGGTATCCACGAATACGATTTCGAAAT
CAAGAACGTTCCGTTCAAGATGGTCGACGTGGGCGGTCAGCGCTCTGAACGCAAACGTTGGTTTGAATGT
TTCGATTCGGTCACCAGCATTCTGTTTCTGGTTAGCTCTAGTGAATTCGATCAGGTGCTGATGGAAGACC
GCCTGACCAACCGTCTGACGGAAAGCCTGAACATCTTCGAAACCATCGTTAACAACCGTGTCTTTTCTAA
CGTTAGTATTATCCTGTTCCTGAATAAGACGGATCTGCTGGAAGAAAAAGTTCAGATTGTCAGTATCAAG
GATTATTTTCTGGAATTCGAAGGCGATCCGCATTGCCTGCGCGACGTGCAGAAATTTCTGGTTGAATGTT
TCCGTAACAAACGCCGTGATCAGCAACAGAAGCCGCTGTACCATCACTTTACCACGGCGATTAACACCGA
AAATATCCGCCTGGTTTTCCGTGATGTCAAAGACACGATCCTGCACGATAATCTGAAGCAACTGATGCTG
CAGGCGGCCGCATA
[142 nt withheld, positions 2045-2186]
C
[98 nt withheld, positions 2188-2285]
AGTTTGTACTGGTGACGAAACTCAGTGTCTAGCTAGAGTGGC
[149 nt withheld, positions 2328-2476]
T
[41 nt withheld, positions 2478-2518]
T
[62 nt withheld, positions 2520-2581]
A
[35 nt withheld, positions 2583-2617]
CCTCCCTCAATCGGTTGAATGTCGCCCTTTTGTCTTTGGCGCTGGTAAACCATATGAA
[86 nt withheld, positions 2676-2761]
T
[54 nt withheld, positions 2763-2816]
CTAGCGCCGCCCTATACCTTGTCTGCCTCCCCGCGTTGCGTCGCGGTGCATGGAGCCGGGCCACCTCGAC
CTGAATGGAAGCCGGCGGCACCTCGCTAACGGATTCACCACTCCAAGAATTGGAGCCAATCAATTCTTGC
GGAGAACTGTGAATGCGCAAACCAACCCTTGGCAGAACATATCCATCGCGTCCGCCATCTCCAGCAGCCG
CACGCGGCGCATCTCGGGCAGCGTTGGGTCCTGGCCACGGGTGCGCATGATCGTGCTCCTGTCGTTGAGG
ACCCGGCTAGGCTGGCGGGGTTGCCTTACTGGTTAGCAGAATGAATCACCGATACGCGAGCGAACGTGAA
GCGACTGCTGCTGCAAAACGTCTGCGACCTGAGCAACAACATGAATGGTCTTCGGTTTCCGTGTTTCGTA
AAGTCTGGAAACGCGGAAGTCAGCGCCCTGCACCATTATGTTCCGGATCTGCATCGCAGGATGCTGCTGG
CTACCCTGTGGAACACCTACATCTGTATTAACGAAGCGCTGGCATTGACCCTGAGTGATTTTTCTCTGGT
CCCGCCGCATCCATACCGCCAGTTGTTTACCCTCACAACGTTCCAGTAACCGGGCATGTTCATCATCAGT
AACCCGTATCGTGAGCATCCTCTCTCGTTTCATCGGTATCATTACCCCCATGAACAGAAATCCCCCTTAC
ACGGAGGCATCAGTGACCAAACAGGAAAAAACCGCCCTTAACATGGCCCGCTTTATCAGAAGCCAGACAT
TAACGCTTCTGGAGAAACTCAACGAGCTGGACGCGGATGAACAGGCAGACATCTGTGAATCGCTTCACGA
CCACGCTGATGAGCTTTACCGCAGGATCCGCGAAATTGTAAGCGTTAATATTTTGTTAAAATTCGCGTTA
AATTTTTGTTAAATCAGCTCATTTTTTAACCAATAGGCCGAAATCGGCAAAATCCCTTATAAATCAAAAG
AATAGACCGAGATAGGGT
[37 nt withheld, positions 3815-3851]
AAAGAACGTGGACTCCAACGTCAAAGG
[49 nt withheld, positions 3879-3927]
T
[91 nt withheld, positions 3929-4019]
G
[124 nt withheld, positions 4021-4144]
CGCGGATCCTGCCTCGCGCGTTTCGGTGATGACGGTGAAAACCTCTGACACATGCAGCTCCCGGAGACGG
TCACAGCTTGTCTGTAAGCGGATGCCGGGAGCAGACAAGCCCGTCAGGGCGCGTCAGCGGGTGTTGGCGG
GTGTCGGGGCGCAGCCATGACCCAGTCACGTAGCGATAGCGGAGTGTATACTGGCTTAACTATGCGGCAT
CAGAGCAGATTGTACTGAGAGTGCACCATATGCGGTGTGAAATACCGCACAGATGCGTAAGGAGAAAATA
CCGCATCAGGCGCTCTTCCGCTTCCTCGCTCACTGACTCGCTGCGCTCGGTCGTTCGGCTGCGGCGAGCG
GTATCAGCTCACTCAAAGGCGGTAATACGGTTATCCACAGAATCAGGGGATAACGCAGGAAAGAACATGT
GAGCAAAAGGCCAGCAAAAGGCCAGGAACCGTAAAAAGGCCGCGTTGCTGGCGTTTTTCCATAGGCTCCG
CCCCCCTGACGAGCATCACAAAAATCGACGCTCAAGTCAGAGGTGGCGAAACCCGACAGGACTATAAAGA
TACCAGGGTTTCCCCCTGGAAGCTCCCTCGTGCGCTCTCCTGTTCCGACCCTGCCGCTTACCGGATACCT
GTCCGCCTTTCTCCCTTCGGGAAGCGTGGCGCTTTCTCATAGCTCACGCTGTAGGTATCTCAGTTCGGTG
TAGGTCGTTCGCTCCAAGCTGGGCTGTGTGCACGAACCCCCCGTTCAGCCCGACCGCTGCGCCTTATCCG
GTAACTATCGTCTTGAGTCCAACCCGGTAAGACACGACTTATCGCCACTGGCAGCAGCCACTGGTAACAG
GATTAGCAGAGCGAGGTATGTAGGCGGTGCTACAGAGTTCTTGAAGTGGTGGCCTAACTACGGCTACACT
AGAAGGACAGTATTTGGTATCTGCGCTCTGCTGAAGCCAGTTACCTTCGGAAAAAGAGTTGGTAGCTCTT
GATCCGGCAAACAAACCACCGCTGGTAGCGGTGGTTTTTTTGTTTGCAAGCAGCAGATTACGCGCAGAAA
AAAAGGATCTCAAGAAGATCCTTTGATCTTTTCTACGGGGTCTGACGCTCAGTGGAACGAAAACTCACGT
TAAGGGATTTTGGTCATGAGATTATCAAAAAGGATCTTCACCTAGATCCTTTTAAATTAAAAATGAAGTT
TTAAATCAATCTAAAGTATATATGAGTAAACTTGGTCTGACAGTTACCAATGCTTAATCAGTGAGGCACC
TATCTCAGCGATCTGTCTATTTCGTTCATCCATAGTTGCCTGACTCCCCGTCGTGTAGATAACTACGATA
CGGGAGGGCTTACCATCTGGCCCCAGTGCTGCAATGATACCGCGAGACCCACGCTCACCGGCTCCAGATT
TATCAGCAATAAACCAGCCAGCCGGAAGGGCCGAGCGCAGAAGTGGTCCTGCAACTTTATCCGCCTCCAT
CCAGTCTATTAATTGTTGCCGGGAAGCTAGAGTAAGTAGTTCGCCAGTTAATAGTTTGCGCAACGTTGTT
GCCATTGCTGCAGGCATCGTGGTGTCACGCTCGTCGTTTGGTATGGCTTCATTCAGCTCCGGTTCCCAAC
GATCAAGGCGAGTTACATGATCCCCCATGTTGTGCAAAAAAGCGGTTAGCTCCTTCGGTCCTCCGATCGT
TGTCAGAAGTAAGTTGGCCGCAGTGTTATCACTCATGGTTATGGCAGCACTGCATAATTCTCTTACTGTC
ATGCCATCCGTAAGATGCTTTTCTGTGACTGGTGAGTACTCAACCAAGTCATTCTGAGAATAGTGTATGC
GGCGACCGAGTTGCTCTTGCCCGGCGTCAACACGGGATAATACCGCGCCACATAGCAGAACTTTAAAAGT
GCTCATCATTGGAAAACGTTCTTCGGGGCGAAAACTCTCAAGGATCTTACCGCTGTTGAGATCCAGTTCG
ATGTAACCCACTCGTGCACCCAACTGATCTTCAGCATCTTTTACTTTCACCAGCGTTTCTGGGTGAGCAA
AAACAGGAAGGCAAAATGCCGCAAAAAAGGGAATAAGGGCGACACGGAAATGTTGAATACTCATACTCTT
CCTTTTTCAATATTATTGAAGCATTTATCAGGGTTATTGTCTCATGAGCGGATACATATTTGAATGTATT
TAGAAAAATAAACAAATAGGGGTTCCGCGCACATTTCCCCGAAAAGTGCCACCTGACGTCTAAGAAACCA
TTATTATCATGACATTAACCTATAAAAATAGGCGTATCACGAGGCCCTTTCGTCTTCAAGAATTCCCGAC
ACCATCGAATGGTGCAAAACCTTTCGCGGTATGGCATGATAGCGCCCGGAAGAGAGTCAATTCAGGGTGG
TGAATGTGAAACCAGTAACGTTATACGATGTCGCAGAGTATGCCGGTGTCTCTTATCAGACCGTTTCCCG
CGTGGTGAACCAGGCCAGCCACGTTTCTGCGAAAACGCGGGAAAAAGTGGAAGCGGCGATGGCGGAGCTG
AATTACATTCCCAACCGCGTGGCACAACAACTGGCGGGCAAACAGTCGTTGCTGATTGGCGTTGCCACCT
CCAGTCTGGCCCTGCACGCGCCGTCGCAAATTGTCGCGGCGATTAAATCTCGCGCCGATCAACTGGGTGC
CAGCGTGGTGGTGTCGATGGTAGAACGAAGCGGCGTCGAAGCCTGTAAAGCGGCGGTGCACAATCTTCTC
GCGCAACGCGTCAGTGGGCTGATCATTAACTATCCGCTGGATGACCAGGATGCCATTGCTGTGGAAGCTG
CCTGCACTAATGTTCCGGCGTTATTTCTTGATGTCTCTGACCAGACACCCATCAACAGTATTATTTTCTC
CCATGAAGACGGTACGCGACTGGGCGTGGAGCATCTGGTCGCATTGGGTCACCAGCAAATCGCGCTGTTA
GCGGGCCCATTAAGTTCTGTCTCGGCGCGTCTGCGTCTGGCTGGCTGGCATAAATATCTCACTCGCAATC
AAATTCAGCCGATAGCGGAACGGGAAGGCGACTGGAGTGCCATGTCCGGTTTTCAACAAACCATGCAAAT
GCTGAATGAGGGCATCGTTCCCACTGCGATGCTGGTTGCCAACGATCAGATGGCGCTGGGCGCAATGCGC
GCCATTACCGAGTCCGGGCTGCGCGTTGGTGCGGATATCTCGGTAGTGGGATACGACGATACCGAAGACA
GCTCATGTTATATCCCGCCGTTAACCACCATCAAACAGGATTTTCGCCTGCTGGGGCAAACCAGCGTGGA
CCGCTTGCTGCAACTCTCTCAGGGCCAGGCGGTGAAGGGCAATCAGCTGTTGCCCGTCTCACTGGTGAAA
AGAAAAACCACCCTGGCGCCCAATACGCAAACCGCCTCTCCCCGCGCGTTGGCCGATTCATTAATGCAGC
TGGCACGACAGGTTTCCCGACTGGAAAGCGGGCAGTGAGCGCAACGCAATTAATGTAAGTTAGCTCACTC
ATTAGGCACAATTCTCATGTTTGACAGCTTATCATCGACTGCACGGTGCACCAATGCTTCTGGCGTCAGG
CAGCCATCGGAAGCTGTGGTATGGCTGTGCAGGTCGTAAATCACTGCATAATTCGTGTCGCTCAAGGCGC
ACTCCCGTTCTGGATAATGTTTTTTGCGCCGACATCATAACGGTTCTGGCAAATATTCTGAAATGAGCTG
