>Addgene plasmid #109913 | pHH0103_GNA13_G-alpha | depositor partial sequence | sequence record 206865 | pHH0103_GNA13_G-alpha sequence 1149 bps
GGCCCAGCCGGCCGCCGATTTCCTGCCGTCTCGTAGCGTCCTGAGTGTCTGCTTTCCGGGTTGCCTGCTG
ACCAGTGGCGAAGCTGAACAACAGCGTAAGTCCAAAGAAATTGATAAGTGCCTGTCACGCGAAAAAACCT
ATGTGAAGCGTCTGGTTAAAATCCTGCTGCTGGGCGCCGGTGAATCCGGCAAGTCAACGTTTCTGAAACA
GATGCGCATTATCCATGGTCAAGATTTTGACCAGCGCGCCCGTGAAGAATTCCGTCCGACCATTTACAGC
AACGTTATCAAGGGTATGCGCGTGCTGGTTGATGCACGTGAAAAACTGCATATTCCGTGGGGCGACAACT
CGAATCAGCAACACGGTGATAAAATGATGAGCTTTGACACCCGCGCTCCGATGGCGGCACAGGGTATGGT
CGAAACGCGCGTGTTCCTGCAGTATCTGCCGGCAATTCGTGCTCTGTGGGCGGATTCTGGCATCCAAAAC
GCGTACGACCGTCGCCGTGAATTTCAGCTGGGTGAAAGTGTGAAATATTTCCTGGATAATCTGGACAAGC
TGGGCGAACCGGATTACATTCCGTCCCAGCAAGACATCCTGCTGGCACGCCGTCCGACCAAGGGTATCCA
CGAATACGATTTCGAAATCAAGAACGTTCCGTTCAAGATGGTCGACGTGGGCGGTCAGCGCTCTGAACGC
AAACGTTGGTTTGAATGTTTCGATTCGGTCACCAGCATTCTGTTTCTGGTTAGCTCTAGTGAATTCGATC
AGGTGCTGATGGAAGACCGCCTGACCAACCGTCTGACGGAAAGCCTGAACATCTTCGAAACCATCGTTAA
CAACCGTGTCTTTTCTAACGTTAGTATTATCCTGTTCCTGAATAAGACGGATCTGCTGGAAGAAAAAGTT
CAGATTGTCAGTATCAAGGATTATTTTCTGGAATTCGAAGGCGATCCGCATTGCCTGCGCGACGTGCAGA
AATTTCTGGTTGAATGTTTCCGTAACAAACGCCGTGATCAGCAACAGAAGCCGCTGTACCATCACTTTAC
CACGGCGATTAACACCGAAAATATCCGCCTGGTTTTCCGTGATGTCAAAGACACGATCCTGCACGATAAT
CTGAAGCAACTGATGCTGCAGGCGGCCGC
